Addgene plasmid #129935: pRDAX-468 N-Tag UnaG[2] L32 FKBP mCherry
Purpose: PPI (BiFC/TriFC) assay vector
Depositing lab: Gary Lewin. Depositing organization: Max-Delbrueck-Centrum fuer Molekulare Medizin (MDC).
Backbone
  Vector backbone: custom built
  Vector type: Mammalian Expression
Growth in bacteria
  Bacterial resistance: Ampicillin, 100 μg/mL
  Growth temperature: 37°C
  Growth strain: DH5alpha
  Copy number: High Copy
Gene/Insert
  Gene/Insert name: FKBP
  Species: M. musculus (mouse)
  Cloning method: Restriction Enzyme; 5′ cloning site unknown (unknown if destroyed); 3′ cloning site unknown (unknown if destroyed)
Terms and licenses: Academic/Nonprofit Terms; Industry Terms: Not Available to Industry
How to cite: pRDAX-468 N-Tag UnaG[2] L32 FKBP mCherry was a gift from Gary Lewin (Addgene plasmid # 129935 ; http://n2t.net/addgene:129935 ; RRID:Addgene_129935)
