[The description below was written by a language model from this plasmid's Addgene catalogue record and pLannotate feature annotations shown in this document.]
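Description:
pRDAX-468 N-Tag UnaG[2] L32 FKBP mCherry is a custom-built mammalian expression plasmid of about 6.5 kb, designed as a vector for protein–protein interaction assays based on bimolecular or trimolecular fluorescence complementation (BiFC/TriFC). It is maintained in E. coli through a high-copy ColE1/pUC-type origin and selected with ampicillin via the β-lactamase gene under its native bla promoter. No mammalian selection marker is annotated.

The expression cassette is driven by the human CMV immediate-early enhancer and promoter, followed by a chimeric β-globin/immunoglobulin intron that promotes efficient processing of the transcript. The first open reading frame begins with a fragment of UnaG, the bilirubin-dependent green fluorescent protein from Japanese eel. This fragment sits at the N-terminus of FKBP, with an unannotated gap between them that presumably corresponds to the "L32" linker named in the title. The catalogue lists the insert as mouse FKBP, whereas the automated annotation matches this region to DmrB, the F36V variant of FKBP12. The record does not resolve which form is present.

Downstream, an EMCV IRES directs cap-independent translation of mCherry from the same transcript, giving a red marker of transfection and expression level that is independent of complementation. A second copy of the chimeric intron, a WPRE and the bGH polyadenylation signal complete the unit. Further downstream lie a T3 promoter, a β-globin coding fragment and a rabbit β-globin poly(A) signal.

In use, green fluorescence would be expected only when the FKBP fusion is brought close to a partner carrying the complementary UnaG fragment. The record does not name that partner construct.
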