Features (pLannotate 1.2.2; 17 found; start..end, strand, type, name):
    155..532     +  enhancer       CMV enhancer: human cytomegalovirus immediate early enhancer
    534..733     +  promoter       CMV promoter: human cytomegalovirus (CMV) immediate early promoter
    872..1004    +  intron         chimeric intron: chimera between introns from human β-globin and immunoglobulin heavy chain genes
   1028..1192    +  CDS            UnaG (fragment): UnaG is a basic (constitutively fluorescent) green fluorescent protein published in 2013, derived from Anguilla japonica. It has low acid sensitivity. It requires the cofactor bilirubin for fluorescence.
   1289..1609    +  CDS            DmrB: F36V mutant of FK506-binding protein FKBP12 binds synthetic ligands that do not bind wild-type FKBP
   1626..2212    +  misc_feature   IRES2: internal ribosome entry site (IRES) of the encephalomyocarditis virus (EMCV)
   2213..2920    +  CDS            mCherry: mCherry is a basic (constitutively fluorescent) red fluorescent protein published in 2004, derived from Discosoma sp.. It is reported to be a very rapidly-maturing monomer with low acid sensitivity.
   2969..3101    +  intron         chimeric intron: chimera between introns from human β-globin and immunoglobulin heavy chain genes
   3110..3698    +  misc_feature   WPRE: woodchuck hepatitis virus posttranscriptional regulatory element
   3702..3718    +  misc_feature   MCS (fragment): pUC18/19 multiple cloning site
   3731..3842    +  polyA_signal   bGH poly(A) signal: bovine growth hormone polyadenylation signal
   3938..3956    -  promoter       T3 promoter: promoter for bacteriophage T3 RNA polymerase
   4015..4089    +  CDS            HBB (fragment): HBB_PONPY - Experimental evidence at transcript level: Swiss-Prot protein existence level 2. Involved in oxygen transport from the lung to the various peripheral tissues. From Pongo pygmaeus (Bornean orangutan).
   4160..4215    +  polyA_signal   β-globin poly(A) signal: rabbit β-globin polyadenylation signal (Gil and Proudfoot, 1987)
   4594..5182    -  rep_origin     ori: high-copy-number ColE1/pMB1/pBR322/pUC origin of replication
   5353..6213    -  CDS            AmpR: β-lactamase; bla; confers resistance to ampicillin, carbenicillin, and related antibiotics
   6214..6318    -  promoter       AmpR promoter: bla
>Addgene plasmid #129935 | pRDAX-468 N-Tag UnaG[2] L32 FKBP mCherry | depositor full sequence | sequence record 249313 | Full Sequence
GCCTGCCTCCAGGCCTCAATATTGGCCATTAGCCATATTATTCATTGGTTATATAGCATAAATCAATATT
GGCTATTGGCCATTGCATACGTTGTATCTATATCATAATATGTACATTTATATTGGCTCATGTCCAATAT
GACCGCCATGTTGGCATTGATTATTGACTAGTTATTAATAGTAATCAATTACGGGGTCATTAGTTCATAG
CCCATATATGGAGTTCCGCGTTACATAACTTACGGTAAATGGCCCGCCTGGCTGACCGCCCAACGACCCC
CGCCCATTGACGTCAATAATGACGTATGTTCCCATAGTAACGCCAATAGGGACTTTCCATTGACGTCAAT
GGGTGGAGTATTTACGGTAAACTGCCCACTTGGCAGTACATCAAGTGTATCATATGCCAAGTCCGCCCCC
TATTGACGTCAATGACGGTAAATGGCCCGCCTGGCATTATGCCCAGTACATGACCTTACGGGACTTTCCT
ACTTGGCAGTACATCTACGTATTAGTCATCGCTATTACCATGGTGATGCGGTTTTGGCAGTACACCAATG
GGCGTGGATAGCGGTTTGACTCACGGGGATTTCCAAGTCTCCACCCCATTGACGTCAATGGGAGTTTGTT
TTGGCACCAAAATCAACGGGACTTTCCAAAATGTCGTAATAACCCCGCCCCGTTGACGCAAATGGGCGGT
AGGCGTGTACGGTGGGAGGTCTATATAAGCAGAGCTCGTTTAGTGAACCGTCAGATCACTAGAAGCTTTA
TTGCGGTAGTTTATCACAGTTAAATTGCTAACGCAGTCAGTGCTTCTGACACAACAGTCTCGAACTTAAG
CTGCAGAAGTTGGTCGTGAGGCACTGGGCAGGTAAGTATCAAGGTTACAAGACAGGTTTAAGGAGACCAA
TAGAAACTGGGCTTGTCGAGACAGAGAAGACTCTTGCGTTTCTGATAGGCACCTATTGGTCTTACTGACA
TCCACTTTGCCTTTCTCTCCACAGGTGTCCACTCCCAGGCCACCATGGGGGTGAAGTCTGTGGTGAATCT
GGTAGGCGAGAAACTCGTGTACGTCCAGAAGTGGGATGGGAAGGAAACCACGTATGTGCGAGAGATCAAG
GACGGGAAGTTGGTTGTCACCCTGACCATGGGCGATGTGGTTGCTGTGCGCTCATATCGGAGAGCCACTG
AAGACGTGGGTGGCGGAGGGAGCGAAGGCGGCGGATCCGGAGGGCCTGGCTCTGGCGGAGAGGGGAGCGC
TGGAGGCGGGTCAGCCGGTGGTGGGAGTGGAGTGCAGGTGGAAACCATCTCCCCAGGAGACGGGCGCACC
TTCCCCAAGCGCGGCCAGACCTGCGTGGTGCACTACACCGGGATGCTTGAAGATGGAAAGAAATTTGATT
CCTCCCGGGACAGAAACAAGCCCTTTAAGTTTATGCTAGGCAAGCAGGAGGTGATCCGAGGCTGGGAAGA
AGGGGTTGCCCAGATGAGTGTGGGTCAGAGAGCCAAACTGACTATATCTCCAGATTATGCCTATGGTGCC
ACTGGGCACCCAGGCATCATCCCACCACATGCCACTCTCGTCTTCGATGTGGAGCTTCTAAAACTGGAAT
AAGAATTCAGATCCGCCCCTCTCCCTCCCCCCCCCCTAACGTTACTGGCCGAAGCCGCTTGGAATAAGGC
CGGTGTGCGTTTGTCTATATGTTATTTTCCACCATATTGCCGTCTTTTGGCAATGTGAGGGCCCGGAAAC
CTGGCCCTGTCTTCTTGACGAGCATTCCTAGGGGTCTTTCCCCTCTCGCCAAAGGAATGCAAGGTCTGTT
GAATGTCGTGAAGGAAGCAGTTCCTCTGGTAGCTTCTTGAAGACAAACAACGTCTGTAGCGACCCTTTGC
AGGCAGCGGAACCCCCCACCTGGCGACAGGTGCCTCTGCGGCCAAAAGCCACGTGTATAAGATACACCTG
CAAAGGCGGCACAACCCCAGTGCCACGTTGTGAGTTGGATAGTTGTGGAAAGAGTCAAATGGCTCTCCTC
AAGCGTATTCAACAAGGGGCTGAAGGATGCCCAGAAGGTACCCCATTGTATGGGATCTGATCTGGGGCCT
CGGTACACATGCTTTACATGTGTTTAGTCGAGGTTAAAAAAACGTCTAGGCCCCCCGAACCACGGGGACG
TGGTTTTCCTTTGAAAAACACGATGATAATATGGCCACAACCATGGTGAGCAAGGGCGAGGAGGATAACA
TGGCCATCATCAAGGAGTTCATGCGCTTCAAGGTGCACATGGAGGGCTCCGTGAACGGCCACGAGTTCGA
GATCGAGGGCGAGGGCGAGGGCCGCCCCTACGAGGGCACCCAGACCGCCAAGCTGAAGGTGACCAAGGGT
GGCCCCCTGCCCTTCGCCTGGGACATCCTGTCCCCTCAGTTCATGTACGGCTCCAAGGCCTACGTGAAGC
ACCCCGCCGACATCCCCGACTACTTGAAGCTGTCCTTCCCCGAGGGCTTCAAGTGGGAGCGCGTGATGAA
CTTCGAGGACGGCGGCGTGGTGACCGTGACCCAGGACTCCTCCCTGCAGGACGGCGAGTTCATCTACAAG
GTGAAGCTGCGCGGCACCAACTTCCCCTCCGACGGCCCCGTAATGCAGAAGAAGACCATGGGCTGGGAGG
CCTCCTCCGAGCGGATGTACCCCGAGGACGGCGCCCTGAAGGGCGAGATCAAGCAGAGGCTGAAGCTGAA
GGACGGCGGCCACTACGACGCTGAGGTCAAGACCACCTACAAGGCCAAGAAGCCCGTGCAGCTGCCCGGC
GCCTACAACGTCAACATCAAGTTGGACATCACCTCCCACAACGAGGACTACACCATCGTGGAACAGTACG
AACGCGCCGAGGGCCGCCACTCCACCGGCGGCATGGACGAGCTGTACAAGTAAACCGGTGCTCGAGGTAC
CGATGAATAGCTAAGGTCGAGGCCGCAGGTAAGTATCAAGGTTACAAGACAGGTTTAAGGAGACCAATAG
AAACTGGGCTTGTCGAGACAGAGAAGACTCTTGCGTTTCTGATAGGCACCTATTGGTCTTACTGACATCC
ACTTTGCCTTTCTCTCCACAGGTGTCGACAATCAACCTCTGGATTACAAAATTTGTGAAAGATTGACTGG
TATTCTTAACTATGTTGCTCCTTTTACGCTATGTGGATACGCTGCTTTAATGCCTTTGTATCATGCTATT
GCTTCCCGTATGGCTTTCATTTTCTCCTCCTTGTATAAATCCTGGTTGCTGTCTCTTTATGAGGAGTTGT
GGCCCGTTGTCAGGCAACGTGGCGTGGTGTGCACTGTGTTTGCTGACGCAACCCCCACTGGTTGGGGCAT
TGCCACCACCTGTCAGCTCCTTTCCGGGACTTTCGCTTTCCCCCTCCCTATTGCCACGGCGGAACTCATC
GCCGCCTGCCTTGCCCGCTGCTGGACAGGGGCTCGGCTGTTGGGCACTGACAATTCCGTGGTGTTGTCGG
GGAAGCTGACGTCCTTTCCATGGCTGCTCGCCTGTGTTGCCACCTGGATTCTGCGCGGGACGTCCTTCTG
CTACGTCCCTTCGGCCCTCAATCCAGCGGACCTTCCTTCCCGCGGCCTGCTGCCGGCTCTGCGGCCTCTT
CCGCGTCTTCGCCTTCGCCCTCAGACGAGTCGGATCTCCCTTTGGGCCGCCTCCCCGCCTGGAATTCGAG
CTCGGTACGATCAGCCTCGACTGTGCCTTCTAGTTGCCAGCCATCTGTTGTTTGCCCCTCCCCCGTGCCT
TCCTTGACCCTGGAAGGTGCCACTCCCACTGTCCTTTCCTAATAAAATGAGGAAATTGCATCGCATTGTC
TGAGTAGGTGTCATTCTATTCTGGGGGGTGGGGTGGGGCAGGACAGCAAGGGGGAGGATTGGGAAGACAA
TAGCCCAGCTTTTGTTCCCTTTAGTGAGGGTTAATTGCGCGCTTGGCGTAATCATGGTCATAGCTGTTTC
CTGTGTGAAATTGTTATCCGCTAATTCACTCCTCAGGTGCAGGCTGCCTATCAGAAGGTGGTGGCTGGTG
TGGCCAATGCCCTGGCTCACAAATACCACTGAGATCTTTTTCCCTCTGCCAAAAATTATGGGGACATCAT
GAAGCCCCTTGAGCATCTGACTTCTGGCTAATAAAGGAAATTTATTTTCATTGCAATAGTGTGTTGGAAT
TTTTTGTGTCTCTCACTCGGAAGGACATATGGGAGGGCAAATCATTTAAAACATCAGAATGAGTATTTGG
TTTAGAGTTTGGCAACATATGCCCATATGCTGGCTGCCATGAACAAAGGTTGGCTATAAAGAGGTCATCA
GTATATGAAACAGCCCCCTGCTGTCCATTCCTTATTCCATAGAAAAGCCTTGACTTGAGGTTAGATTTTT
TTTATATTTTGTTTTGTGTTATTTTTTTCTTTAACATCCCTAAAATTTTCCTTACATGTTTTACTAGCCA
GATTTTTCCTCCTCTCCTGACTACTCCCAGTCATAGCTGTCCCTCTTCTCTTATGGAGATCGGCCGGCCG
CCGGCGTCGACGCGCGCGGCCGCGGCGCGCCGTTGCTGGCGTTTTTCCATAGGCTCCGCCCCCCTGACGA
GCATCACAAAAATCGACGCTCAAGTCAGAGGTGGCGAAACCCGACAGGACTATAAAGATACCAGGCGTTT
CCCCCTGGAAGCTCCCTCGTGCGCTCTCCTGTTCCGACCCTGCCGCTTACCGGATACCTGTCCGCCTTTC
TCCCTTCGGGAAGCGTGGCGCTTTCTCATAGCTCACGCTGTAGGTATCTCAGTTCGGTGTAGGTCGTTCG
CTCCAAGCTGGGCTGTGTGCACGAACCCCCCGTTCAGCCCGACCGCTGCGCCTTATCCGGTAACTATCGT
CTTGAGTCCAACCCGGTAAGACACGACTTATCGCCACTGGCAGCAGCCACTGGTAACAGGATTAGCAGAG
CGAGGTATGTAGGCGGTGCTACAGAGTTCTTGAAGTGGTGGCCTAACTACGGCTACACTAGAAGAACAGT
ATTTGGTATCTGCGCTCTGCTGAAGCCAGTTACCTTCGGAAAAAGAGTTGGTAGCTCTTGATCCGGCAAA
CAAACCACCGCTGGTAGCGGTGGTTTTTTTGTTTGCAAGCAGCAGATTACGCGCAGAAAAAAAGGATCTC
AAGAAGATCCTTTGATCTTTTCTACGGGGTCTGACGCTCAGTGGAACGAAAACTCACGTTAAGGGATTTT
GGTCATGAGATTATCAAAAAGGATCTTCACCTAGATCCTTTTAAATTAAAAATGAAGTTTTAAATCAATC
TAAAGTATATATGAGTAAACTTGGTCTGACAGTTACCAATGCTTAATCAGTGAGGCACCTATCTCAGCGA
TCTGTCTATTTCGTTCATCCATAGTTGCCTGACTCCCCGTCGTGTAGATAACTACGATACGGGAGGGCTT
ACCATCTGGCCCCAGTGCTGCAATGATACCGCGAGACCCACGCTCACCGGCTCCAGATTTATCAGCAATA
AACCAGCCAGCCGGAAGGGCCGAGCGCAGAAGTGGTCCTGCAACTTTATCCGCCTCCATCCAGTCTATTA
ATTGTTGCCGGGAAGCTAGAGTAAGTAGTTCGCCAGTTAATAGTTTGCGCAACGTTGTTGCCATTGCTAC
AGGCATCGTGGTGTCACGCTCGTCGTTTGGTATGGCTTCATTCAGCTCCGGTTCCCAACGATCAAGGCGA
GTTACATGATCCCCCATGTTGTGCAAAAAAGCGGTTAGCTCCTTCGGTCCTCCGATCGTTGTCAGAAGTA
AGTTGGCCGCAGTGTTATCACTCATGGTTATGGCAGCACTGCATAATTCTCTTACTGTCATGCCATCCGT
AAGATGCTTTTCTGTGACTGGTGAGTACTCAACCAAGTCATTCTGAGAATAGTGTATGCGGCGACCGAGT
TGCTCTTGCCCGGCGTCAATACGGGATAATACCGCGCCACATAGCAGAACTTTAAAAGTGCTCATCATTG
GAAAACGTTCTTCGGGGCGAAAACTCTCAAGGATCTTACCGCTGTTGAGATCCAGTTCGATGTAACCCAC
TCGTGCACCCAACTGATCTTCAGCATCTTTTACTTTCACCAGCGTTTCTGGGTGAGCAAAAACAGGAAGG
CAAAATGCCGCAAAAAAGGGAATAAGGGCGACACGGAAATGTTGAATACTCATACTCTTCCTTTTTCAAT
ATTATTGAAGCATTTATCAGGGTTATTGTCTCATGAGCGGATACATATTTGAATGTATTTAGAAAAATAA
ACAAATAGGGGTTCCGCGCACATTTCCCCGAAAAGTGCCACCTGACGTCTAAGAAACCATTATTATCATG
ACATTAACCTATAAAAATAGGCGTATCACGAGGCCCTTTCGTCTACGCGCGCGCCGGCGGCGCGCCGTCG
ACGGCCGGCCGCGGCCGC
